Addgene plasmid #176269: pSLQ9926: pHR-PGK-SV40_NLS-dCasMINI-V4-VPR-c- Myc_NLS-mCherry-WPRE
Purpose: Expression of dCasMINI-V4-VPR-mCherry in mammalian cells
Depositing lab: Stanley Qi. Depositing organization: Stanford University. Publication: Engineered miniature CRISPR-Cas system for mammalian genome regulation and editing. Xu X, Chemparathy A, Zeng L, Kempton HR, Shang S, Nakamura M, Qi LS. Mol Cell. 2021 Aug 26. pii: S1097-2765(21)00648-1. doi: 10.1016/j.molcel.2021.08.008. PubMed 34480847.
Backbone
  Vector backbone: pHR
  Vector type: Mammalian Expression, Lentiviral
Growth in bacteria
  Bacterial resistance: Ampicillin, 100 μg/mL
  Growth temperature: 37°C
  Growth strain: NEB Stable
  Copy number: Unknown
Gene/Insert
  Gene/Insert name: dCasMINI-V4-VPR-mCherry
  Promoter: PGK
  Cloning method: Gibson Cloning
  Sequencing primers: 5′ CAAAAGCGCACGTCTGCCGC
Terms and licenses: Academic/Nonprofit Terms; Industry Terms: Not Available to Industry
How to cite: pSLQ9926: pHR-PGK-SV40_NLS-dCasMINI-V4-VPR-c- Myc_NLS-mCherry-WPRE was a gift from Stanley Qi (Addgene plasmid # 176269 ; http://n2t.net/addgene:176269 ; RRID:Addgene_176269)
