[The description below was written by a language model from this plasmid's Addgene catalogue record and pLannotate feature annotations shown in this document.]
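Description:
pSLQ9926 is a lentiviral transfer plasmid built on the pHR backbone for expressing a dCasMINI-V4-VPR-mCherry fusion in mammalian cells. It is maintained in E. coli through a high-copy ColE1/pUC-type origin with ampicillin selection (AmpR with its bla promoter). The backbone also carries pBR322-derived remnants (fragments of TcR, bom and rop) and an SV40 promoter–gpt–SV40 small t intron/poly(A) region outside the viral genome. The annotator marks the gpt sequence only as fragments, so it should not be assumed to be a working marker. The viral portion includes a truncated HIV-1 5' LTR, the Ψ packaging signal with a gag fragment, the RRE for Rev-dependent nuclear export of the genomic RNA, a cPPT/CTS element, and a self-inactivating ΔU3 3' LTR. Packaging functions are therefore expected to be supplied in trans, and the integrated provirus relies on its internal promoter.

The payload is driven by the mouse PGK promoter. According to the construct name, the open reading frame begins with an SV40 NLS followed by dCasMINI-V4, a nuclease-dead engineered miniature Cas effector. The automated annotation does not recognise this part, leaving an unannotated gap of roughly 1.7 kb between the promoter and the activator domains. Downstream lies the tripartite VPR activator, detected as a VP16-derived repeat fragment, a RELA/p65 fragment and the Epstein-Barr virus Rta activation domain. A c-Myc NLS (named in the title but not annotated) and mCherry follow. A WPRE after the coding sequence enhances transcript expression. The construct serves for CRISPR-based transcriptional activation, with mCherry fluorescence marking expressing cells. No guide RNA cassette is annotated or mentioned, so the guide would presumably come from a separate construct.
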