Features (pLannotate 1.2.2; 37 found; start..end, strand, type, name):
     27..144     +  misc_feature   cPPT/CTS: central polypurine tract and central termination sequence of HIV-1
    181..204     -  misc_feature   MCS (fragment): pBluescript multiple cloning site
    209..708     +  promoter       PGK promoter: mouse phosphoglycerate kinase 1 promoter
    751..768     +  misc_feature   MCS (fragment): multiple cloning site
   2487..2509    +  CDS            VP48 (fragment): 3 tandem repeats of the minimal activation domain of herpes simplex virus VP16 (Cheng et al., 2013)
   2649..3443    +  CDS            RELA (fragment): TF65_HUMAN - Also known as NFKB3. Experimental evidence at protein level: Swiss-Prot protein existence level 1. NF-kappa-B is a pleiotropic transcription factor present in almost all cell types and is the endpoint of a series of signal transduction events that are initiated by a vast array of stimuli related to many biological processes such as inflammation, immunity, differentiation, cell growth, tumorigenesis and apoptosis. NF-kappa-B is a homo- or heterodimeric complex formed by the Rel-like domain- containing proteins RELA/p65, RELB, NFKB1/p105, NFKB1/p50, REL and NFKB2/p52. The heterodime
   3462..4031    +  CDS            Rta AD: transcriptional activation domain from the human herpesvirus 4 (Epstein-Barr virus) replication and transcription activator Rta/BRLF1 (Hardwick et al., 1992; Chavez et al., 2015)
   4098..4804    +  CDS            mCherry (fragment): monomeric derivative of DsRed fluorescent protein (Shaner et al., 2004) mammalian codon-optimized
   4820..4850    +  misc_feature   MCS (fragment): pUC18/19 multiple cloning site
   4851..4869    +  misc_feature   MCS (fragment): pBluescript multiple cloning site
   4869..5457    +  misc_feature   WPRE: woodchuck hepatitis virus posttranscriptional regulatory element
   5458..5480    +  misc_feature   MCS (fragment): pBluescript multiple cloning site
   5497..5565    +  CDS            nef (fragment): NEF_HV1Z2 - Experimental evidence at protein level: Swiss-Prot protein existence level 1. Extracellular Nef protein targets CD4(+) T-lymphocytes for apoptosis by interacting with CXCR4 surface receptors. From Human immunodeficiency virus type 1 group M subtype D (isolate Z2/CDC-Z34) (HIV-1).
   5567..5800    +  LTR            3' LTR (ΔU3): self-inactivating 3' long terminal repeat (LTR) from HIV-1
   5825..5843    -  promoter       SP6 promoter: promoter for bacteriophage SP6 RNA polymerase
   6071..6350    +  CDS            TcR (fragment): tetracycline efflux protein; tet; confers resistance to tetracycline
   6351..6399    -  misc_feature   bom (fragment): basis of mobility region from pBR322
   6501..6536    -  CDS            rop (fragment): Rop protein, which maintains plasmids at low copy number; rop
   6631..6735    +  promoter       AmpR promoter: bla
   6736..7596    +  CDS            AmpR: β-lactamase; bla; confers resistance to ampicillin, carbenicillin, and related antibiotics
   7767..8355    +  rep_origin     ori: high-copy-number ColE1/pMB1/pBR322/pUC origin of replication
   8538..8594    +  CDS            lacI (fragment): lac repressor; lacI; The lac repressor binds to the lac operator to inhibit transcription in E. coli. This inhibition can be relieved by adding lactose or isopropyl-β-D-thiogalactopyranoside (IPTG).
   8601..8930    +  promoter       SV40 promoter: SV40 enhancer and early promoter
   9130..9249    +  CDS            gpt (fragment): XGPT_ECOLI - Also known as gpp, gxu. Experimental evidence at protein level: Swiss-Prot protein existence level 1. Purine salvage pathway enzyme that catalyzes the transfer of the ribosyl-5-phosphate group from 5-phospho-alpha-D-ribose 1- diphosphate (PRPP) to the N9 position of the 6-oxopurines guanine and xanthine to form the corresponding ribonucleotides GMP (guanosine 5'- monophosphate) and XMP (xanthosine 5'-monophosphate), with the release of PPi. To a lesser extent, also acts on hypoxanthine (PubMed:9100006, PubMed:3886014). Does not ribophosphorylate adenine (PubMed:3886014). From Esch
   9249..9584    +  CDS            gpt (fragment): XGPT_ECOLI - Also known as gpp, gxu. Experimental evidence at protein level: Swiss-Prot protein existence level 1. Purine salvage pathway enzyme that catalyzes the transfer of the ribosyl-5-phosphate group from 5-phospho-alpha-D-ribose 1- diphosphate (PRPP) to the N9 position of the 6-oxopurines guanine and xanthine to form the corresponding ribonucleotides GMP (guanosine 5'- monophosphate) and XMP (xanthosine 5'-monophosphate), with the release of PPi. To a lesser extent, also acts on hypoxanthine (PubMed:9100006, PubMed:3886014). Does not ribophosphorylate adenine (PubMed:3886014). From Esch
   9679..9984    +  CDS            frsA (fragment): FRSA_ECOLI - Also known as yafA. Experimental evidence at protein level: Swiss-Prot protein existence level 1. Catalyzes the hydrolysis of esters (PubMed:15808744). Displays esterase activity toward pNP-butyrate (PubMed:15808744). May stimulate mixed-acid fermentation by acting as a fermentation/respiration switch that down-regulates respiration and up- regulates fermentation rates (PubMed:15169777). From Escherichia coli (strain K12).
   9988..10062   +  CDS            small t antigen (fragment): SV40 (simian virus 40) small t antigen
  10064..10129   +  intron         small t intron: SV40 (simian virus 40) small t antigen intron
  10259..10279   +  CDS            SV40 NLS: nuclear localization signal of SV40 (simian virus 40) large T antigen
  10598..10681   +  CDS            large T antigen (fragment): large T antigen from SV40 (simian virus 40)
  10704..10838   +  polyA_signal   SV40 poly(A) signal: SV40 polyadenylation signal
  11005..11334   +  CDS            nef (fragment): NEF_HV1BR - Experimental evidence at protein level: Swiss-Prot protein existence level 1. Extracellular Nef protein targets CD4(+) T-lymphocytes for apoptosis by interacting with CXCR4 surface receptors (PubMed:14990729). From Human immunodeficiency virus type 1 group M subtype B (isolate BRU/LAI) (HIV-1).
  11382..11639   +  LTR            5' LTR (truncated): truncated 5' long terminal repeat (LTR) from HIV-1
  11686..11811   +  misc_feature   HIV-1 Ψ: packaging signal of human immunodeficiency virus type 1
  11795..12133   +  CDS            HIV-1 gag (fragment): gag protein from human immunodeficiency virus 1; gag
  12308..12541   +  misc_feature   RRE: The Rev response element (RRE) of HIV-1 allows for Rev-dependent mRNA export from the nucleus to the cytoplasm.
  12918..13018   +  CDS            Rev (fragment): human immunodeficiency virus 1 (HIV-1) Rev protein; rev; enhances nuclear export of unspliced and incompletely spliced viral mRNAs
>Addgene plasmid #176269 | pSLQ9926: pHR-PGK-SV40_NLS-dCasMINI-V4-VPR-c- Myc_NLS-mCherry-WPRE | addgene full sequence | sequence record 343929 | Addgene NGS Result
CGCCAAATGGCAGTATTCATCCACAATTTTAAAAGAAAAGGGGGGATTGGGGGGTACAGTGCAGGGGAAA
GAATAGTAGACATAATAGCAACAGACATACAAACTAAAGAATTACAAAAACAAATTACAAAAATTCAAAA
TTTTCGGGTTTATTACAGGGACAGCAGAGATCCAGTTTGGATCGATAAGCTTGATATCGAATTCTACCGG
GTAGGGGAGGCGCTTTTCCCAAGGCAGTCTGGAGCATGCGCTTTAGCAGCCCCGCTGGGCACTTGGCGCT
ACACAAGTGGCCTCTGGCCTCGCACACATTCCACATCCACCGGTAGGCGCCAACCGGCTCCGTTCTTTGG
TGGCCCCTTCGCGCCACCTTCTACTCCTCCCCTAGTCAGGAAGTTCCCCCCCGCCCCGCAGCTCGCGTCG
TGCAGGACGTGACAAATGGAAGTAGCACGTCTCACTAGTCTCGTGCAGATGGACAGCACCGCTGAGCAAT
GGAAGCGGGTAGGCCTTTGGGGCAGCGGCCAATAGCAGCTTTGCTCCTTCGCTTTCTGGGCTCAGAGGCT
GGGAAGGGGTGGGTCCGGGGGCGGGCTCAGGGGCGGGCTCAGGGGCGGGGCGGGCGCCCGAAGGTCCTCC
GGAGGCCCGGCATTCTGCACGCTTCAAAAGCGCACGTCTGCCGCGCTGTTCTCCTCTTCCTCATCTCCGG
GCCTTTCGACCTGCAGCCCAAGCTTACGCGTCTGCAGGATATCAAGCTTGCGGTACCGCGGGCCCGGGCC
ACCATGGGACCCAAGAAAAAACGCAAGGTGGGAAGCGGATCCGCCAAAAACACCATTACCAAAACACTGA
AACTGCGTATTGTGCGTCCGTATAATAGCGCAGAAGTGGAAAAAATTGTTGCCGACGAAAAAAACAACCG
CGAAAAAATCGCACTGGAAAAGAACAAAGACAAAGTGAAAGAAGCCTGCAGCAAACATCTGAAAGTTGCA
GCATATTGTACCACACAGGTTGAACGTAATGCATGCCTGTTTTGTAAAGCACGTAAACTGGATGACAAAT
TCTACCAAAAACTGCGTGGTCAGTTTCCGGATGCAGTTTTTTGGCAAGAAATCAGCGAAATTTTTCGCCA
GCTGCAGAAACAGGCAGCAGAAATCTATAATCAGAGCCTGATCGAACTGTACTACGAGATTTTTATCAAA
GGCAAAGGTATTGCAAATGCCAGCAGCGTTGAACATTATCTGAGTAGAGTTTGTTATAGACGTGCAGCAG
AACTGTTTAAAAACGCAGCAATTGCAAGCGGTCTGCGTAGCAAAATCAAAAGCAATTTTCGTCTGAAAGA
ACTGAAAAACATGAAAAGTGGTCTGCCGACCACCAAAAGCGATAATTTTCCGATTCCGCTGGTTAAACAG
AAAGGTGGTCAGTATACCGGTTTTGAAATTAGCAATCATAATAGCGACTTCATCATCAAGATTCCGTTTG
GTCGTTGGCAGGTCAAAAAAGAGATTGATAAATATCGTCCGTGGGAGAAATTTGACTTTGAACAGGTTCA
GAAAAGCCCGAAACCGATTAGCCTGCTGCTGAGCACCCAGCGTCGTAAACGTAATAAAGGTTGGAGCAAA
GATGAAGGCACCGAAGCCGAAATCAAAAAAGTTATGAATGGCGATTATCAGACCAGCTACATTGAAGTTA
AACGTGGCAGCAAAATCTGTGAAAAAAGCGCATGGATGCTGAATCTGAGCATTGATGTTCCGAAAATTGA
TAAAGGTGTGGATCCGAGCATTATTGGTGGTATTGCAGTTGGTGTTAGATCACCGCTGGTTTGCGCAATT
AACAATGCATTTAGCCGTTATAGCATCAGCGATAACGACCTGTTTCACTTCAACAAGAAAATGTTTGCAC
GTCGTCGTATCCTGCTGAAAAAAAACCGTCATAAACGTGCAGGTCATGGTGCAAAAAACAAACTGAAACC
GATCACCATTCTGACCGAAAAAAGTGAACGTTTTCGCAAAAAGCTGATTGAACGTTGGGCATGTGAAATC
GCGGATTTCTTCATTAAAAACAAAGTTGGCACCGTGCAGATGGAAAATCTGGAAAGCATGAAACGTAAAG
AGGACAGCTATTTTAACATTCGCCTGCGTGGCTTTTGGCCGTATGCAGAAATGCAGAACAAAATCGAATT
CAAACTGAAGCAGTATGGCATCGAAATTCGTAAAGTTGCACCGAATAATACCAGCAAAACCTGTAGCAAA
TGTGGCCATCTGAACAACTATTTCAACTTCGAGTACCGCAAGAAAAACAAATTCCCGCACTTTAAATGCG
AAAAATGCAACTTCAAAGAAAACGCCGCGTATAATGCAGCCCTGAATATTTCAAACCCGAAACTGAAAAG
CACCAAAGAGAGACCGGCCTATCCCTATGACGTGCCCGATTATGCCAGCCTGGGCAGCGGCGACGGCATT
GGTAGTGGGAGCAACGGCAGCAGCCTCGATGCTTTAGACGATTTTGACTTAGATATGCTTGGTTCAGACG
CGTTAGACGACTTCGACCTAGACATGTTAGGCTCAGATGCATTGGACGACTTCGATTTAGATATGTTGGG
CTCCGATGCCCTAGATGACTTTGATCTAGATATGCTAGGTAGTGGCGGCAGCGGATCCCAGTATCTGCCC
GACACAGATGATAGACACCGAATCGAAGAGAAACGCAAGCGAACGTATGAAACCTTCAAATCGATCATGA
AGAAATCGCCCTTCTCGGGTCCGACCGATCCCAGGCCCCCACCGAGAAGGATTGCGGTCCCGTCCCGCTC
GTCGGCCAGCGTGCCGAAGCCTGCGCCGCAGCCCTACCCCTTCACGTCGAGCCTGAGCACAATCAATTAT
GACGAGTTCCCGACGATGGTGTTCCCCTCGGGACAAATCTCACAAGCCTCGGCGCTCGCACCAGCGCCTC
CCCAAGTCCTTCCGCAAGCGCCTGCCCCAGCGCCTGCACCGGCAATGGTGTCCGCCCTCGCACAGGCCCC
TGCGCCCGTCCCCGTGCTCGCGCCTGGACCGCCCCAGGCGGTCGCTCCACCGGCTCCGAAGCCGACGCAG
GCCGGAGAGGGAACACTCTCCGAAGCACTTCTTCAACTCCAGTTTGATGACGAGGATCTTGGAGCACTCC
TTGGAAACTCGACAGACCCTGCGGTGTTTACCGACCTCGCGTCAGTAGATAACTCCGAATTTCAGCAGCT
TTTGAACCAGGGTATCCCGGTCGCGCCACATACAACGGAGCCCATGTTGATGGAATACCCCGAAGCAATC
ACGAGACTTGTGACGGGAGCGCAGCGGCCTCCCGATCCCGCACCCGCACCTTTGGGGGCACCTGGCCTCC
CTAACGGACTTTTGAGCGGCGACGAGGATTTCTCCTCCATCGCCGATATGGATTTCTCAGCCTTGCTGTC
ACAGATTTCCAGCGGCTCTGGCAGCGGCAGCCGGGATTCCAGGGAAGGGATGTTTTTGCCGAAGCCTGAG
GCCGGCTCCGCTATTAGTGACGTGTTTGAGGGCCGCGAGGTGTGCCAGCCAAAACGAATCCGGCCATTTC
ATCCTCCAGGAAGTCCATGGGCCAACCGCCCACTCCCCGCCAGCCTCGCACCAACACCAACCGGTCCAGT
ACATGAGCCAGTCGGGTCACTGACCCCGGCACCAGTCCCTCAGCCACTGGATCCAGCGCCCGCAGTGACT
CCCGAGGCCAGTCACCTGTTGGAGGATCCCGATGAAGAGACGAGCCAGGCTGTCAAAGCCCTTCGGGAGA
TGGCCGATACTGTGATTCCCCAGAAGGAAGAGGCTGCAATCTGTGGCCAAATGGACCTTTCCCATCCGCC
CCCAAGGGGCCATCTGGATGAGCTGACAACCACACTTGAGTCCATGACCGAGGATCTGAACCTGGACTCA
CCCCTGACCCCGGAATTGAACGAGATTCTGGATACCTTCCTGAACGACGAGTGCCTCTTGCATGCCATGC
ATATCAGCACAGGACTGTCCATCTTCGACACATCTCTGTTTCATATGGGTGGAGGCTCCGGGGAAGATCC
TGCTGCCAAACGCGTTAAACTAGACATGGGAAGCGGAGTGAGCAAGGGCGAGGAGGATAACATGGCCATC
ATCAAGGAGTTCATGCGCTTCAAGGTGCACATGGAGGGCTCCGTGAACGGCCACGAGTTCGAGATCGAGG
GCGAGGGCGAGGGCCGCCCCTACGAGGGCACCCAGACCGCCAAGCTGAAGGTGACCAAGGGTGGCCCCCT
GCCCTTCGCCTGGGACATCCTGTCCCCTCAGTTCATGTACGGCTCCAAGGCCTACGTGAAGCACCCCGCC
GACATCCCCGACTACTTGAAGCTGTCCTTCCCCGAGGGCTTCAAGTGGGAGCGCGTGATGAACTTCGAGG
ACGGCGGCGTGGTGACCGTGACCCAGGACTCCTCCCTGCAGGACGGCGAGTTCATCTACAAGGTGAAGCT
GCGCGGCACCAACTTCCCCTCCGACGGCCCCGTAATGCAGAAGAAGACCATGGGCTGGGAGGCCTCCTCC
GAGCGGATGTACCCCGAGGACGGCGCCCTGAAGGGCGAGATCAAGCAGAGGCTGAAGCTGAAGGACGGCG
GCCACTACGACGCTGAGGTCAAGACCACCTACAAGGCCAAGAAGCCCGTGCAGCTGCCCGGCGCCTACAA
CGTCAACATCAAGTTGGACATCACCTCCCACAACGAGGACTACACCATCGTGGAACAGTACGAACGCGCC
GAGGGCCGCCACTCCACCGGCGGCATGGACGAGCTGTACAAGTAAGCGGCCGCATAAGACTCTAGAGTCG
ACCTGCAGGCATGCAAGCTTGATATCAAGCTTATCGATAATCAACCTCTGGATTACAAAATTTGTGAAAG
ATTGACTGGTATTCTTAACTATGTTGCTCCTTTTACGCTATGTGGATACGCTGCTTTAATGCCTTTGTAT
CATGCTATTGCTTCCCGTATGGCTTTCATTTTCTCCTCCTTGTATAAATCCTGGTTGCTGTCTCTTTATG
AGGAGTTGTGGCCCGTTGTCAGGCAACGTGGCGTGGTGTGCACTGTGTTTGCTGACGCAACCCCCACTGG
TTGGGGCATTGCCACCACCTGTCAGCTCCTTTCCGGGACTTTCGCTTTCCCCCTCCCTATTGCCACGGCG
GAACTCATCGCCGCCTGCCTTGCCCGCTGCTGGACAGGGGCTCGGCTGTTGGGCACTGACAATTCCGTGG
TGTTGTCGGGGAAATCATCGTCCTTTCCTTGGCTGCTCGCCTGTGTTGCCACCTGGATTCTGCGCGGGAC
GTCCTTCTGCTACGTCCCTTCGGCCCTCAATCCAGCGGACCTTCCTTCCCGCGGCCTGCTGCCGGCTCTG
CGGCCTCTTCCGCGTCTTCGCCTTCGCCCTCAGACGAGTCGGATCTCCCTTTGGGCCGCCTCCCCGCATC
GATACCGTCGACCTCGAGGGAATTAATTCGAGCTCGGTACCTTTAAGACCAATGACTTACAAGGCAGCTG
TAGATCTTAGCCACTTTTTAAAAGAAAAGGGGGGACTGGAAGGGCTAATTCACTCCCAACGAAGACAAGA
TCTGCTTTTTGCTTGTACTGGGTCTCTCTGGTTAGACCAGATCTGAGCCTGGGAGCTCTCTGGCTAACTA
GGGAACCCACTGCTTAAGCCTCAATAAAGCTTGCCTTGAGTGCTTCAAGTAGTGTGTGCCCGTCTGTTGT
GTGACTCTGGTAACTAGAGATCCCTCAGACCCTTTTAGTCAGTGTGGAAAATCTCTAGCAGCATCTAGAA
TTAATTCCGTGTATTCTATAGTGTCACCTAAATCGTATGTGTATGATACATAAGGTTATGTATTAATTGT
AGCCGCGTTCTAACGACAATATGTACAAGCCTAATTGTGTAGCATCTGGCTTACTGAAGCAGACCCTATC
ATCTCTCTCGTAAACTGCCGTCAGAGTCGGTTTGGTTGGACGAACCTTCTGAGTTTCTGGTAACGCCGTC
CCGCACCCGGAAATGGTCAGCGAACCAATCAGCAGGGTCATCGCTAGCCAGATCCTCTACGCCGGACGCA
TCGTGGCCGGCATCACCGGCGCCACAGGTGCGGTTGCTGGCGCCTATATCGCCGACATCACCGATGGGGA
AGATCGGGCTCGCCACTTCGGGCTCATGAGCGCTTGTTTCGGCGTGGGTATGGTGGCAGGCCCCGTGGCC
GGGGGACTGTTGGGCGCCATCTCCTTGCATGCACCATTCCTTGCGGCGGCGGTGCTCAACGGCCTCAACC
TACTACTGGGCTGCTTCCTAATGCAGGAGTCGCATAAGGGAGAGCGTCGAATGGTGCACTCTCAGTACAA
TCTGCTCTGATGCCGCATAGTTAAGCCAGCCCCGACACCCGCCAACACCCGCTGACGCGCCCTGACGGGC
TTGTCTGCTCCCGGCATCCGCTTACAGACAAGCTGTGACCGTCTCCGGGAGCTGCATGTGTCAGAGGTTT
TCACCGTCATCACCGAAACGCGCGAGACGAAAGGGCCTCGTGATACGCCTATTTTTATAGGTTAATGTCA
TGATAATAATGGTTTCTTAGACGTCAGGTGGCACTTTTCGGGGAAATGTGCGCGGAACCCCTATTTGTTT
ATTTTTCTAAATACATTCAAATATGTATCCGCTCATGAGACAATAACCCTGATAAATGCTTCAATAATAT
TGAAAAAGGAAGAGTATGAGTATTCAACATTTCCGTGTCGCCCTTATTCCCTTTTTTGCGGCATTTTGCC
TTCCTGTTTTTGCTCACCCAGAAACGCTGGTGAAAGTAAAAGATGCTGAAGATCAGTTGGGTGCACGAGT
GGGTTACATCGAACTGGATCTCAACAGCGGTAAGATCCTTGAGAGTTTTCGCCCCGAAGAACGTTTTCCA
ATGATGAGCACTTTTAAAGTTCTGCTATGTGGCGCGGTATTATCCCGTATTGACGCCGGGCAAGAGCAAC
TCGGTCGCCGCATACACTATTCTCAGAATGACTTGGTTGAGTACTCACCAGTCACAGAAAAGCATCTTAC
GGATGGCATGACAGTAAGAGAATTATGCAGTGCTGCCATAACCATGAGTGATAACACTGCGGCCAACTTA
CTTCTGACAACGATCGGAGGACCGAAGGAGCTAACCGCTTTTTTGCACAACATGGGGGATCATGTAACTC
GCCTTGATCGTTGGGAACCGGAGCTGAATGAAGCCATACCAAACGACGAGCGTGACACCACGATGCCTGT
AGCAATGGCAACAACGTTGCGCAAACTATTAACTGGCGAACTACTTACTCTAGCTTCCCGGCAACAATTA
ATAGACTGGATGGAGGCGGATAAAGTTGCAGGACCACTTCTGCGCTCGGCCCTTCCGGCTGGCTGGTTTA
TTGCTGATAAATCTGGAGCCGGTGAGCGTGGGTCTCGCGGTATCATTGCAGCACTGGGGCCAGATGGTAA
GCCCTCCCGTATCGTAGTTATCTACACGACGGGGAGTCAGGCAACTATGGATGAACGAAATAGACAGATC
GCTGAGATAGGTGCCTCACTGATTAAGCATTGGTAACTGTCAGACCAAGTTTACTCATATATACTTTAGA
TTGATTTAAAACTTCATTTTTAATTTAAAAGGATCTAGGTGAAGATCCTTTTTGATAATCTCATGACCAA
AATCCCTTAACGTGAGTTTTCGTTCCACTGAGCGTCAGACCCCGTAGAAAAGATCAAAGGATCTTCTTGA
GATCCTTTTTTTCTGCGCGTAATCTGCTGCTTGCAAACAAAAAAACCACCGCTACCAGCGGTGGTTTGTT
TGCCGGATCAAGAGCTACCAACTCTTTTTCCGAAGGTAACTGGCTTCAGCAGAGCGCAGATACCAAATAC
TGTTCTTCTAGTGTAGCCGTAGTTAGGCCACCACTTCAAGAACTCTGTAGCACCGCCTACATACCTCGCT
CTGCTAATCCTGTTACCAGTGGCTGCTGCCAGTGGCGATAAGTCGTGTCTTACCGGGTTGGACTCAAGAC
GATAGTTACCGGATAAGGCGCAGCGGTCGGGCTGAACGGGGGGTTCGTGCACACAGCCCAGCTTGGAGCG
AACGACCTACACCGAACTGAGATACCTACAGCGTGAGCTATGAGAAAGCGCCACGCTTCCCGAAGGGAGA
AAGGCGGACAGGTATCCGGTAAGCGGCAGGGTCGGAACAGGAGAGCGCACGAGGGAGCTTCCAGGGGGAA
ACGCCTGGTATCTTTATAGTCCTGTCGGGTTTCGCCACCTCTGACTTGAGCGTCGATTTTTGTGATGCTC
GTCAGGGGGGCGGAGCCTATGGAAAAACGCCAGCAACGCGGCCTTTTTACGGTTCCTGGCCTTTTGCTGG
CCTTTTGCTCACATGTTCTTTCCTGCGTTATCCCCTGATTCTGTGGATAACCGTATTACCGCCTTTGAGT
GAGCTGATACCGCTCGCCGCAGCCGAACGACCGAGCGCAGCGAGTCAGTGAGCGAGGAAGCGGAAGAGCG
CCCAATACGCAAACCGCCTCTCCCCGCGCGTTGGCCGATTCATTAATGCAGCTGTGGAATGTGTGTCAGT
TAGGGTGTGGAAAGTCCCCAGGCTCCCCAGCAGGCAGAAGTATGCAAAGCATGCATCTCAATTAGTCAGC
AACCAGGTGTGGAAAGTCCCCAGGCTCCCCAGCAGGCAGAAGTATGCAAAGCATGCATCTCAATTAGTCA
GCAACCATAGTCCCGCCCCTAACTCCGCCCATCCCGCCCCTAACTCCGCCCAGTTCCGCCCATTCTCCGC
CCCATGGCTGACTAATTTTTTTTATTTATGCAGAGGCCGAGGCCGCCTCGGCCTCTGAGCTATTCCAGAA
GTAGTGAGGAGGCTTTTTTGGAGGCCTAGGCTTTTGCAAAAAGCTTGGACACAAGACAGGCTTGCGAGAT
ATGTTTGAGAATACCACTTTATCCCGCGTCAGGGAGAGGCAGTGCGTAAAAAGACGCGGACTCATGTGAA
ATACTGGTTTTTAGTGCGCCAGATCTCTATAATCTCGCGCAACCTATTTTCCCCTCGAACACTTTTTAAG
CCGTAGATAAACAGGCTGGGACACTTCACATGAGCGAAAAATACATCGTCACCTGGGACATGTTGCAGAT
CCATGCACGTAAACTCGCAAGCCGACTGATGCCTTCTGAACAATGGAAAGGCATTATTGCCGTAAGCCGT
GGCGGTCTGTACCGGGTGCGTTACTGGCGCGTGAACTGGGTATTCGTCATGTCGATACCGTTTGTATTTC
CAGCTACGATCACGACAACCAGCGCGAGCTTAAAGTGCTGAAACGCGCAGAAGGCGATGGCGAAGGCTTC
ATCGTTATTGATGACCTGGTGGATACCGGTGGTACTGCGGTTGCGATTCGTGAAATGTATCCAAAAGCGC
ACTTTGTCACCATCTTCGCAAAACCGGCTGGTCGTCCGCTGGTTGATGACTATGTTGTTGATATCCCGCA
AGATACCTGGATTGAACAGCCGTGGGATATGGGCGTCGTATTCGTCCCGCCAATCTCCGGTCGCTAATCT
TTTCAACGCCTGGCACTGCCGGGCGTTGTTCTTTTTAACTTCAGGCGGGTTACAATAGTTTCCAGTAAGT
ATTCTGGAGGCTGCATCCATGACACAGGCAAACCTGAGCGAAACCCTGTTCAAACCCCGCTTTAAACATC
CTGAAACCTCGACGCTAGTCCGCCGCTTTAATCACGGCGCACAACCGCCTGTGCAGTCGGCCCTTGATGG
TAAAACCATCCCTCACTGGTATCGCATGATTAACCGTCTGATGTGGATCTGGCGCGGCATTGACCCACGC
GAAATCCTCGACGTCCAGGCACGTATTGTGATGAGCGATGCCGAACGTACCGACGATGATTTATACGATA
CGGTGATTGGCTACCGTGGCGGCAACTGGATTTATGAGTGGGCCCCGGATCTTTGTGAAGGAACCTTACT
TCTGTGGTGTGACATAATTGGACAAACTACCTACAGAGATTTAAAGCTCTAAGGTAAATATAAAATTTTT
AAGTGTATAATGTGTTAAACTACTGATTCTAATTGTTTGTGTATTTTAGATTCCAACCTATGGAACTGAT
GAATGGGAGCAGTGGTGGAATGCCTTTAATGAGGAAAACCTGTTTTGCTCAGAAGAAATGCCATCTAGTG
ATGATGAGGCTACTGCTGACTCTCAACATTCTACTCCTCCAAAAAAGAAGAGAAAGGTAGAAGACCCCAA
GGACTTTCCTTCAGAATTGCTAAGTTTTTTGAGTCATGCTGTGTTTAGTAATAGAACTCTTGCTTGCTTT
GCTATTTACACCACAAAGGAAAAAGCTGCACTGCTATACAAGAAAATTATGGAAAAATATTCTGTAACCT
TTATAAGTAGGCATAACAGTTATAATCATAACATACTGTTTTTTCTTACTCCACACAGGCATAGAGTGTC
TGCTATTAATAACTATGCTCAAAAATTGTGTACCTTTAGCTTTTTAATTTGTAAAGGGGTTAATAAGGAA
TATTTGATGTATAGTGCCTTGACTAGAGATCATAATCAGCCATACCACATTTGTAGAGGTTTTACTTGCT
TTAAAAAACCTCCCACACCTCCCCCTGAACCTGAAACATAAAATGAATGCAATTGTTGTTGTTAACTTGT
TTATTGCAGCTTATAATGGTTACAAATAAAGCAATAGCATCACAAATTTCACAAATAAAGCATTTTTTTC
ACTGCATTCTAGTTGTGGTTTGTCCAAACTCATCAATGTATCTTATCATGTCTGGATCAACTGGATAACT
CAAGCTAACCAAAATCATCCCAAACTTCCCACCCCATACCCTATTACCACTGCCAATTACCTGTGGTTTC
ATTTACTCTAAACCTGTGATTCCTCTGAATTATTTTCATTTTAAAGAAATTGTATTTGTTAAATATGTAC
TACAAACTTAGTAGTTGGAAGGGCTAATTCACTCCCAAAGAAGACAAGATATCCTTGATCTGTGGATCTA
CCACACACAAGGCTACTTCCCTGATTAGCAGAACTACACACCAGGGCCAGGGGTCAGATATCCACTGACC
TTTGGATGGTGCTACAAGCTAGTACCAGTTGAGCCAGATAAGGTAGAAGAGGCCAATAAAGGAGAGAACA
CCAGCTTGTTACACCCTGTGAGCCTGCATGGGATGGATGACCCGGAGAGAGAAGTGTTAGAGTGGAGGTT
TGACAGCCGCCTAGCATTTCATCACGTGGCCCGAGAGCTGCATCCGGAGTACTTCAAGAACTGCTGATAT
CGAGCTTGCTACAAGGGACTTTCCGCTGGGGACTTTCCAGGGAGGCGTGGCCTGGGCGGGACTGGGGAGT
GGCGAGCCCTCAGATCCTGCATATAAGCAGCTGCTTTTTGCCTGTACTGGGTCTCTCTGGTTAGACCAGA
TCTGAGCCTGGGAGCTCTCTGGCTAACTAGGGAACCCACTGCTTAAGCCTCAATAAAGCTTGCCTTGAGT
GCTTCAAGTAGTGTGTGCCCGTCTGTTGTGTGACTCTGGTAACTAGAGATCCCTCAGACCCTTTTAGTCA
GTGTGGAAAATCTCTAGCAGTGGCGCCCGAACAGGGACTTGAAAGCGAAAGGGAAACCAGAGGAGCTCTC
TCGACGCAGGACTCGGCTTGCTGAAGCGCGCACGGCAAGAGGCGAGGGGCGGCGACTGGTGAGTACGCCA
AAAATTTTGACTAGCGGAGGCTAGAAGGAGAGAGATGGGTGCGAGAGCGTCAGTATTAAGCGGGGGAGAA
TTAGATCGCGATGGGAAAAAATTCGGTTAAGGCCAGGGGGAAAGAAAAAATATAAATTAAAACATATAGT
ATGGGCAAGCAGGGAGCTAGAACGATTCGCAGTTAATCCTGGCCTGTTAGAAACATCAGAAGGCTGTAGA
CAAATACTGGGACAGCTACAACCATCCCTTCAGACAGGATCAGAAGAACTTAGATCATTATATAATACAG
TAGCAACCCTCTATTGTGTGCATCAAAGGATAGAGATAAAAGACACCAAGGAAGCTTTAGACAAGATAGA
GGAAGAGCAAAACAAAAGTAAGACCACCGCACAGCAAGCGGCCGGCCGCTGATCTTCAGACCTGGAGGAG
GAGATATGAGGGACAATTGGAGAAGTGAATTATATAAATATAAAGTAGTAAAAATTGAACCATTAGGAGT
AGCACCCACCAAGGCAAAGAGAAGAGTGGTGCAGAGAGAAAAAAGAGCAGTGGGAATAGGAGCTTTGTTC
CTTGGGTTCTTGGGAGCAGCAGGAAGCACTATGGGCGCAGCGTCAATGACGCTGACGGTACAGGCCAGAC
AATTATTGTCTGGTATAGTGCAGCAGCAGAACAATTTGCTGAGGGCTATTGAGGCGCAACAGCATCTGTT
GCAACTCACAGTCTGGGGCATCAAGCAGCTCCAGGCAAGAATCCTGGCTGTGGAAAGATACCTAAAGGAT
CAACAGCTCCTGGGGATTTGGGGTTGCTCTGGAAAACTCATTTGCACCACTGCTGTGCCTTGGAATGCTA
GTTGGAGTAATAAATCTCTGGAACAGATTTGGAATCACACGACCTGGATGGAGTGGGACAGAGAAATTAA
CAATTACACAAGCTTAATACACTCCTTAATTGAAGAATCGCAAAACCAGCAAGAAAAGAATGAACAAGAA
TTATTGGAATTAGATAAATGGGCAAGTTTGTGGAATTGGTTTAACATAACAAATTGGCTGTGGTATATAA
AATTATTCATAATGATAGTAGGAGGCTTGGTAGGTTTAAGAATAGTTTTTGCTGTACTTTCTATAGTGAA
TAGAGTTAGGCAGGGATATTCACCATTATCGTTTCAGACCCACCTCCCAACCCCGAGGGGACCCGACAGG
CCCGAAGGAATAGAAGAAGAAGGTGGAGAGAGAGACAGAGACAGATCCATTCGATTAGTGAACGGATCTC
GACGGTAT
